>Addgene plasmid #55412 | mCerulean3-CytERM-N-17 | addgene full sequence | sequence record 338677 | Addgene NGS Result
CGTTACATAACTTACGGTAAATGGCCCGCCTGGCTGACCGCCCAACGACCCCCGCCCATTGACGTCAATA
ATGACGTATGTTCCCATAGTAACGCCAATAGGGACTTTCCATTGACGTCAATGGGTGGAGTATTTACGGT
AAACTGCCCACTTGGCAGTACATCAAGTGTATCATATGCCAAGTACGCCCCCTATTGACGTCAATGACGG
TAAATGGCCCGCCTGGCATTATGCCCAGTACATGACCTTATGGGACTTTCCTACTTGGCAGTACATCTAC
GTATTAGTCATCGCTATTACCATGGTGATGCGGTTTTGGCAGTACATCAATGGGCGTGGATAGCGGTTTG
ACTCACGGGGATTTCCAAGTCTCCACCCCATTGACGTCAATGGGAGTTTGTTTTGGCACCAAAATCAACG
GGACTTTCCAAAATGTCGTAACAACTCCGCCCCATTGACGCAAATGGGCGGTAGGCGTGTACGGTGGGAG
GTCTATATAAGCAGAGCTGGTTTAGTGAACCGTCAGATCCGCTAGCGCTACCGGACTCAGATCTGGTACC
CCTTGCAGCTTCCAGTTGTCAGGAAGAGAAGGCTCCCATGGATCCTGTGGTGGTGCTGGGGCTCTGTCTC
TCCTGTTTGCTTCTCCTTTCACTCTGGAAACAGAGCTATGGGGGAGGGAAGCTTCGAATTCTGCAGTCGA
CGGTACCGCGGGCCCGGGATCCACCGGTCGCCACCATGGTGAGCAAGGGCGAGGAGCTGTTCACCGGGGT
GGTGCCCATCCTGGTCGAGCTGGACGGCGACGTAAACGGCCACAAGTTCAGCGTGTCCGGCGAGGGCGAG
GGCGATGCCACCTACGGCAAGCTGACCCTGAAGTTCATCTGCACCACCGGCAAGCTGCCCGTGCCCTGGC
CCACCCTCGTGACCACCCTGAGCTGGGGCGTGCAGTGCTTCGCCCGCTACCCCGACCACATGAAGCAGCA
CGACTTCTTCAAGTCCGCCATGCCCGAAGGCTACGTCCAGGAGCGCACCATCTTCTTCAAGGACGACGGC
AACTACAAGACCCGCGCCGAGGTGAAGTTCGAGGGCGACACCCTGGTGAACCGCATCGAGCTGAAGGGCA
TCGACTTCAAGGAGGACGGCAACATCCTGGGGCACAAGCTGGAGTACAACGCCATCCACGGCAACGTCTA
TATCACCGCCGACAAGCAGAAGAACGGCATCAAGGCCAACTTCGGCCTCAACTGCAACATCGAGGACGGC
AGCGTGCAGCTCGCCGACCACTACCAGCAGAACACCCCCATCGGCGACGGCCCCGTGCTGCTGCCCGACA
ACCACTACCTGAGCACCCAGTCCAAGCTGAGCAAAGACCCCAACGAGAAGCGCGATCACATGGTCCTGCT
GGAGTTCGTGACCGCCGCCGGGATCACTCTCGGCATGGACGAGCTGTACAAGTAAAGCGGCCGCGACTCT
AGATCATAATCAGCCATACCACATTTGTAGAGGTTTTACTTGCTTTAAAAAACCTCCCACACCTCCCCCT
GAACCTGAAACATAAAATGAATGCAATTGTTGTTGTTAACTTGTTTATTGCAGCTTATAATGGTTACAAA
TAAAGCAATAGCATCACAAATTTCACAAATAAAGCATTTTTTTCACTGCATTCTAGTTGTGGTTTGTCCA
AACTCATCAATGTATCTTAAGGCGTAAATTGTAAGCGTTAATATTTTGTTAAAATTCGCGTTAAATTTTT
GTTAAATCAGCTCATTTTTTAACCAATAGGCCGAAATCGGCAAAATCCCTTATAAATCAAAAGAATAGAC
CGAGATAGGGT
[37 nt withheld, positions 1832-1868]
AAAGAACGTGGACTCCAACGTCAAAGG
[49 nt withheld, positions 1896-1944]
T
[91 nt withheld, positions 1946-2036]
G
[124 nt withheld, positions 2038-2161]
CAGGTGGCACTTTTCGGGGAAATGTGCGCGGAACCCCTATTTGTTTATTTTTCTAAATACATTCAAATAT
GTATCCGCTCATGAGACAATAACCCTGATAAATGCTTCAATAATATTGAAAAAGGAAGAGTCCTGAGGCG
GAAAGAACCAGCTGTGGAATGTGTGTCAGTTAGGGTGTGGAAAGTCCCCAGGCTCCCCAGCAGGCAGAAG
TATGCAAAGCATGCATCTCAATTAGTCAGCAACCAGGTGTGGAAAGTCCCCAGGCTCCCCAGCAGGCAGA
AGTATGCAAAGCATGCATCTCAATTAGTCAGCAACCATAGTCCCGCCCCTAACTCCGCCCATCCCGCCCC
TAACTCCGCCCAGTTCCGCCCATTCTCCGCCCCATGGCTGACTAATTTTTTTTATTTATGCAGAGGCCGA
GGCCGCCTCGGCCTCTGAGCTATTCCAGAAGTAGTGAGGAGGCTTTTTTGGAGGCCTAGGCTTTTGCAAA
GATCGATCAAGAGACAGGATGAGGATCGTTTCGCATGATTGAACAAGATGGATTGCACGCAGGTTCTCCG
GCCGCTTGGGTGGAGAGGCTATTCGGCTATGACTGGGCACAACAGACAATCGGCTGCTCTGATGCCGCCG
TGTTCCGGCTGTCAGCGCAGGGGCGCCCGGTTCTTTTTGTCAAGACCGACCTGTCCGGTGCCCTGAATGA
ACTGCAAGACGAGGCAGCGCGGCTATCGTGGCTGGCCACGACGGGCGTTCCTTGCGCAGCTGTGCTCGAC
GTTGTCACTGAAGCGGGAAGGGACTGGCTGCTATTGGGCGAAGTGCCGGGGCAGGATCTCCTGTCATCTC
ACCTTGCTCCTGCCGAGAAAGTATCCATCATGGCTGATGCAATGCGGCGGCTGCATACGCTTGATCCGGC
TACCTGCCCATTCGACCACCAAGCGAAACATCGCATCGAGCGAGCACGTACTCGGATGGAAGCCGGTCTT
GTCGATCAGGATGATCTGGACGAAGAGCATCAGGGGCTCGCGCCAGCCGAACTGTTCGCCAGGCTCAAGG
CGAGCATGCCCGACGGCGAGGATCTCGTCGTGACCCATGGCGATGCCTGCTTGCCGAATATCATGGTGGA
AAATGGCCGCTTTTCTGGATTCATCGACTGTGGCCGGCTGGGTGTGGCGGACCGCTATCAGGACATAGCG
TTGGCTACCCGTGATATTGCTGAAGAGCTTGGCGGCGAATGGGCTGACCGCTTCCTCGTGCTTTACGGTA
TCGCCGCTCCCGATTCGCAGCGCATCGCCTTCTATCGCCTTCTTGACGAGTTCTTCTGAGCGGGACTCTG
GGGTTCGAAATGACCGACCAAGCGACGCCCAACCTGCCATCACGAGATTTCGATTCCACCGCCGCCTTCT
ATGAAAGGTTGGGCTTCGGAATCGTTTTCCGGGACGCCGGCTGGATGATCCTCCAGCGCGGGGATCTCAT
GCTGGAGTTCTTCGCCCACCCTAGGGGGAGGCTAACTGAAACACGGAAGGAGACAATACCGGAAGGAACC
CGCGCTATGACGGCAATAAAAAGACAGAATAAAACGCACGGTGTTGGGTCGTTTGTTCATAAACGCGGGG
TTCGGTCCCAGGGCTGGCACTCTGTCGATACCCCACCGAGACCCCATTGGGGCCAATACGCCCGCGTTTC
TTCCTTTTCCCCACCCCACCCCCCAAGTTCGGGTGAAGGCCCAGGGCTCGCAGCCAACGTCGGGGCGGCA
GGCCCTGCCATAGCCTCAGGTTACTCATATATACTTTAGATTGATTTAAAACTTCATTTTTAATTTAAAA
GGATCTAGGTGAAGATCCTTTTTGATAATCTCATGACCAAAATCCCTTAACGTGAGTTTTCGTTCCACTG
AGCGTCAGACCCCGTAGAAAAGATCAAAGGATCTTCTTGAGATCCTTTTTTTCTGCGCGTAATCTGCTGC
TTGCAAACAAAAAAACCACCGCTACCAGCGGTGGTTTGTTTGCCGGATCAAGAGCTACCAACTCTTTTTC
CGAAGGTAACTGGCTTCAGCAGAGCGCAGATACCAAATACTGTTCTTCTAGTGTAGCCGTAGTTAGGCCA
CCACTTCAAGAACTCTGTAGCACCGCCTACATACCTCGCTCTGCTAATCCTGTTACCAGTGGCTGCTGCC
AGTGGCGATAAGTCGTGTCTTACCGGGTTGGACTCAAGACGATAGTTACCGGATAAGGCGCAGCGGTCGG
GCTGAACGGGGGGTTCGTGCACACAGCCCAGCTTGGAGCGAACGACCTACACCGAACTGAGATACCTACA
GCGTGAGCTATGAGAAAGCGCCACGCTTCCCGAAGGGAGAAAGGCGGACAGGTATCCGGTAAGCGGCAGG
GTCGGAACAGGAGAGCGCACGAGGGAGCTTCCAGGGGGAAACGCCTGGTATCTTTATAGTCCTGTCGGGT
TTCGCCACCTCTGACTTGAGCGTCGATTTTTGTGATGCTCGTCAGGGGGGCGGAGCCTATGGAAAAACGC
CAGCAACGCGGCCTTTTTACGGTTCCTGGCCTTTTGCTGGCCTTTTGCTCACATGTTCTTTCCTGCGTTA
TCCCCTGATTCTGTGGATAACCGTATTACCGCCATGCATTAGTTATTAATAGTAATCAATTACGGGGTCA
TTAGTTCATAGCCCATATATGGAGTTCCG
Features (pLannotate 1.2.2; 17 found; start..end, strand, type, name):
      1..304     +  enhancer       CMV enhancer: human cytomegalovirus immediate early enhancer
    305..508     +  promoter       CMV promoter: human cytomegalovirus (CMV) immediate early promoter
    531..554     +  misc_feature   MCS (fragment): multiple cloning site
    598..684     +  CDS            CYP2C1 (fragment): CP2C1_RABIT - Experimental evidence at protein level: Swiss-Prot protein existence level 1. Cytochromes P450 are a group of heme-thiolate monooxygenases. In liver microsomes, this enzyme is involved in an NADPH-dependent electron transport pathway. It oxidizes a variety of structurally unrelated compounds, including steroids, fatty acids, and xenobiotics. From Oryctolagus cuniculus (Rabbit).
    679..722     +  misc_feature   MCS (fragment): multiple cloning site
    736..1452    +  CDS            mCerulean3: mCerulean3 is a basic (constitutively fluorescent) cyan fluorescent protein published in 2011, derived from Aequorea victoria. It is reported to be a somewhat slowly-maturing monomer with very low acid sensitivity.
   1472..1555    +  CDS            large T antigen (fragment): large T antigen from SV40 (simian virus 40)
   1578..1699    +  polyA_signal   SV40 poly(A) signal: SV40 polyadenylation signal
   1733..2161    -  rep_origin     f1 ori (sequence partly withheld): f1 bacteriophage origin of replication; arrow indicates direction of (+) strand synthesis
   2188..2292    +  promoter       AmpR promoter: bla
   2294..2651    +  promoter       SV40 promoter: SV40 enhancer and early promoter
   2686..3480    +  CDS            NeoR/KanR: aminoglycoside phosphotransferase from Tn5; aph(3')-II (or nptII); confers resistance to neomycin, kanamycin, and G418 (Geneticin®)
   3501..3653    +  CDS            ble (fragment): BLE_KLEPN - Experimental evidence at protein level: Swiss-Prot protein existence level 1. Binding protein with a strong affinity to the bleomycin family of antibiotics. Binds to CL990; an antimitotic-antibiotic compound. From Klebsiella pneumoniae.
   3712..3759    +  polyA_signal   HSV TK poly(A) signal: herpes simplex virus thymidine kinase polyadenylation signal (Cole and Stacy, 1985)
   3850..3866    -  polyA_signal   bGH poly(A) signal (fragment): bovine growth hormone polyadenylation signal
   4088..4676    +  rep_origin     ori: high-copy-number ColE1/pMB1/pBR322/pUC origin of replication
   4791..4850    +  enhancer       CMV enhancer (fragment): human cytomegalovirus immediate early enhancer
