[The description below was written by a language model from this plasmid's Addgene catalogue record and pLannotate feature annotations shown in this document.]
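Description:
mCerulean3-CytERM-N-17 is a mammalian expression plasmid built on the mCerulean3-N1 backbone, an N1-style fluorescent protein fusion vector, and is designed to label the endoplasmic reticulum with a cyan fluorescent marker. Expression is driven by the human cytomegalovirus immediate early enhancer and promoter and terminated by an SV40 polyadenylation signal. The insert, CytERM, is a short fragment of a cytochrome P450; the feature table identifies it as an 87-nucleotide piece matching rabbit CYP2C1. It sits upstream of, and is joined through residual multiple cloning site sequence to, the full mCerulean3 coding region, so the fluorescent protein forms the C-terminal part of the fusion. The record gives the intended localization as the endoplasmic reticulum, which fits the use of a small P450-derived targeting segment rather than a complete enzyme. mCerulean3 is a monomeric Aequorea victoria-derived cyan protein with the recorded excitation and emission maxima of 433 and 475 nm.

The plasmid is maintained in E. coli at high copy through a ColE1/pUC-type origin, and it also carries an f1 phage origin. A single Tn5 aminoglycoside phosphotransferase gene (NeoR/KanR) serves both hosts. A bacterial promoter gives kanamycin resistance in bacteria, and the adjacent SV40 enhancer and early promoter, with an HSV TK polyadenylation signal, allows G418 selection of stably transfected mammalian cells. The small large T antigen, ble and bGH fragments flagged by the annotation are probably incidental matches to backbone sequence rather than functional elements. The construct is typically used for transient or stable expression in cultured mammalian cells to visualize the endoplasmic reticulum by fluorescence microscopy, including multicolour imaging alongside other fluorescent proteins.
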