Addgene plasmid #55412: mCerulean3-CytERM-N-17
Purpose: Localization: Endoplasmic Reticulum, Excitation: 433, Emission: 475
Depositing lab: Michael Davidson. Depositing organization: Florida State University, Tallahassee. Publication: An improved cerulean fluorescent protein with enhanced brightness and reduced reversible photoswitching. Markwardt ML, Kremers GJ, Kraft CA, Ray K, Cranfill PJ, Wilson KA, Day RN, Wachter RM, Davidson MW, Rizzo MA. PLoS One. 2011 . 6(3):e17896. 10.1371/journal.pone.0017896 PubMed 21479270.
Backbone
  Vector backbone: mCerulean3-N1
  Backbone size w/o insert (bp): 4750
  Vector type: Mammalian Expression
  Selectable markers: Neomycin (select with G418)
Growth in bacteria
  Bacterial resistance: Kanamycin, 50 μg/mL
  Growth temperature: 37°C
  Growth strain: DH5alpha
  Copy number: High Copy
Gene/Insert
  Gene/Insert name: CytERM (alt names: Cytochrome p450; NM_001171120.1)
  Promoter: CMV
  Tag / fusion protein: mCerulean3 (C terminal on backbone)
  Cloning method: Unknown
  Sequencing primers: 5′ CMV-F; 3′ SV40pA-R
Terms and licenses: Academic/Nonprofit Terms; Industry Terms: Not Available to Industry
Depositor comments: Cytochrome p450 . Excitation = 433; Emission = 475
How to cite: mCerulean3-CytERM-N-17 was a gift from Michael Davidson (Addgene plasmid # 55412 ; http://n2t.net/addgene:55412 ; RRID:Addgene_55412)
